>Addgene plasmid #156450 | pX330-EN1082_Rad21_STOP | depositor full sequence | sequence record 301998 | pX330-EN1082_Rad21_STOP sequence 8509 bps
GAGGGCCTATTTCCCATGATTCCTTCATATTTGCATATACGATACAAGGCTGTTAGAGAGATAATTGGAA
TTAATTTGACTGTAAACACAAAGATATTAGTACAAAATACGTGACGTAGAAAGTAATAATTTCTTGGGTA
GTTTGCAGTTTTAAAATTATGTTTTAAAATGGACTATCATATGCTTACCGTAACTTGAAAGTATTTCGAT
TTCTTGGCTTTATATATCTTGTGGAAAGGACGAAACACCGCCACGGTTCCATATTATCTGGTTTTAGAGC
TAGAAATAGCAAGTTAAAATAAGGCTAGTCCGTTATCAACTTGAAAAAGTGGCACCGAGTCGGTGCTTTT
TTGTTTTAGAGCTAGAAATAGCAAGTTAAAATAAGGCTAGTCCGTTTTTAGCGCGTGCGCCAATTCTGCA
GACAAATGGCTCTAGAGGTACCCGTTACATAACTTACGGTAAATGGCCCGCCTGGCTGACCGCCCAACGA
CCCCCGCCCATTGACGTCAATAGTAACGCCAATAGGGACTTTCCATTGACGTCAATGGGTGGAGTATTTA
CGGTAAACTGCCCACTTGGCAGTACATCAAGTGTATCATATGCCAAGTACGCCCCCTATTGACGTCAATG
ACGGTAAATGGCCCGCCTGGCATTGTGCCCAGTACATGACCTTATGGGACTTTCCTACTTGGCAGTACAT
CTACGTATTAGTCATCGCTATTACCATGGTCGAGGTGAGCCCCACGTTCTGCTTCACTCTCCCCATCTCC
CCCCCCTCCCCACCCCCAATTTTGTATTTATTTATTTTTTAATTATTTTGTGCAGCGATGGGGGCGGGGG
GGGGGGGGGGGCGCGCGCCAGGCGGGGCGGGGCGGGGCGAGGGGCGGGGCGGGGCGAGGCGGAGAGGTGC
GGCGGCAGCCAATCAGAGCGGCGCGCTCCGAAAGTTTCCTTTTATGGCGAGGCGGCGGCGGCGGCGGCCC
TATAAAAAGCGAAGCGCGCGGCGGGCGGGAGTCGCTGCGACGCTGCCTTCGCCCCGTGCCCCGCTCCGCC
GCCGCCTCGCGCCGCCCGCCCCGGCTCTGACTGACCGCGTTACTCCCACAGGTGAGCGGGCGGGACGGCC
CTTCTCCTCCGGGCTGTAATTAGCTGAGCAAGAGGTAAGGGTTTAAGGGATGGTTGGTTGGTGGGGTATT
AATGTTTAATTACCTGGAGCACCTGCCTGAAATCACTTTTTTTCAGGTTGGACCGGTGCCACCATGGACT
ATAAGGACCACGACGGAGACTACAAGGATCATGATATTGATTACAAAGACGATGACGATAAGATGGCCCC
AAAGAAGAAGCGGAAGGTCGGTATCCACGGAGTCCCAGCAGCCGACAAGAAGTACAGCATCGGCCTGGAC
ATCGGCACCAACTCTGTGGGCTGGGCCGTGATCACCGACGAGTACAAGGTGCCCAGCAAGAAATTCAAGG
TGCTGGGCAACACCGACCGGCACAGCATCAAGAAGAACCTGATCGGAGCCCTGCTGTTCGACAGCGGCGA
AACAGCCGAGGCCACCCGGCTGAAGAGAACCGCCAGAAGAAGATACACCAGACGGAAGAACCGGATCTGC
TATCTGCAAGAGATCTTCAGCAACGAGATGGCCAAGGTGGACGACAGCTTCTTCCACAGACTGGAAGAGT
CCTTCCTGGTGGAAGAGGATAAGAAGCACGAGCGGCACCCCATCTTCGGCAACATCGTGGACGAGGTGGC
CTACCACGAGAAGTACCCCACCATCTACCACCTGAGAAAGAAACTGGTGGACAGCACCGACAAGGCCGAC
CTGCGGCTGATCTATCTGGCCCTGGCCCACATGATCAAGTTCCGGGGCCACTTCCTGATCGAGGGCGACC
TGAACCCCGACAACAGCGACGTGGACAAGCTGTTCATCCAGCTGGTGCAGACCTACAACCAGCTGTTCGA
GGAAAACCCCATCAACGCCAGCGGCGTGGACGCCAAGGCCATCCTGTCTGCCAGACTGAGCAAGAGCAGA
CGGCTGGAAAATCTGATCGCCCAGCTGCCCGGCGAGAAGAAGAATGGCCTGTTCGGAAACCTGATTGCCC
TGAGCCTGGGCCTGACCCCCAACTTCAAGAGCAACTTCGACCTGGCCGAGGATGCCAAACTGCAGCTGAG
CAAGGACACCTACGACGACGACCTGGACAACCTGCTGGCCCAGATCGGCGACCAGTACGCCGACCTGTTT
CTGGCCGCCAAGAACCTGTCCGACGCCATCCTGCTGAGCGACATCCTGAGAGTGAACACCGAGATCACCA
AGGCCCCCCTGAGCGCCTCTATGATCAAGAGATACGACGAGCACCACCAGGACCTGACCCTGCTGAAAGC
TCTCGTGCGGCAGCAGCTGCCTGAGAAGTACAAAGAGATTTTCTTCGACCAGAGCAAGAACGGCTACGCC
GGCTACATTGACGGCGGAGCCAGCCAGGAAGAGTTCTACAAGTTCATCAAGCCCATCCTGGAAAAGATGG
ACGGCACCGAGGAACTGCTCGTGAAGCTGAACAGAGAGGACCTGCTGCGGAAGCAGCGGACCTTCGACAA
CGGCAGCATCCCCCACCAGATCCACCTGGGAGAGCTGCACGCCATTCTGCGGCGGCAGGAAGATTTTTAC
CCATTCCTGAAGGACAACCGGGAAAAGATCGAGAAGATCCTGACCTTCCGCATCCCCTACTACGTGGGCC
CTCTGGCCAGGGGAAACAGCAGATTCGCCTGGATGACCAGAAAGAGCGAGGAAACCATCACCCCCTGGAA
CTTCGAGGAAGTGGTGGACAAGGGCGCTTCCGCCCAGAGCTTCATCGAGCGGATGACCAACTTCGATAAG
AACCTGCCCAACGAGAAGGTGCTGCCCAAGCACAGCCTGCTGTACGAGTACTTCACCGTGTATAACGAGC
TGACCAAAGTGAAATACGTGACCGAGGGAATGAGAAAGCCCGCCTTCCTGAGCGGCGAGCAGAAAAAGGC
CATCGTGGACCTGCTGTTCAAGACCAACCGGAAAGTGACCGTGAAGCAGCTGAAAGAGGACTACTTCAAG
AAAATCGAGTGCTTCGACTCCGTGGAAATCTCCGGCGTGGAAGATCGGTTCAACGCCTCCCTGGGCACAT
ACCACGATCTGCTGAAAATTATCAAGGACAAGGACTTCCTGGACAATGAGGAAAACGAGGACATTCTGGA
AGATATCGTGCTGACCCTGACACTGTTTGAGGACAGAGAGATGATCGAGGAACGGCTGAAAACCTATGCC
CACCTGTTCGACGACAAAGTGATGAAGCAGCTGAAGCGGCGGAGATACACCGGCTGGGGCAGGCTGAGCC
GGAAGCTGATCAACGGCATCCGGGACAAGCAGTCCGGCAAGACAATCCTGGATTTCCTGAAGTCCGACGG
CTTCGCCAACAGAAACTTCATGCAGCTGATCCACGACGACAGCCTGACCTTTAAAGAGGACATCCAGAAA
GCCCAGGTGTCCGGCCAGGGCGATAGCCTGCACGAGCACATTGCCAATCTGGCCGGCAGCCCCGCCATTA
AGAAGGGCATCCTGCAGACAGTGAAGGTGGTGGACGAGCTCGTGAAAGTGATGGGCCGGCACAAGCCCGA
GAACATCGTGATCGAAATGGCCAGAGAGAACCAGACCACCCAGAAGGGACAGAAGAACAGCCGCGAGAGA
ATGAAGCGGATCGAAGAGGGCATCAAAGAGCTGGGCAGCCAGATCCTGAAAGAACACCCCGTGGAAAACA
CCCAGCTGCAGAACGAGAAGCTGTACCTGTACTACCTGCAGAATGGGCGGGATATGTACGTGGACCAGGA
ACTGGACATCAACCGGCTGTCCGACTACGATGTGGACCATATCGTGCCTCAGAGCTTTCTGAAGGACGAC
TCCATCGACAACAAGGTGCTGACCAGAAGCGACAAGAACCGGGGCAAGAGCGACAACGTGCCCTCCGAAG
AGGTCGTGAAGAAGATGAAGAACTACTGGCGGCAGCTGCTGAACGCCAAGCTGATTACCCAGAGAAAGTT
CGACAATCTGACCAAGGCCGAGAGAGGCGGCCTGAGCGAACTGGATAAGGCCGGCTTCATCAAGAGACAG
CTGGTGGAAACCCGGCAGATCACAAAGCACGTGGCACAGATCCTGGACTCCCGGATGAACACTAAGTACG
ACGAGAATGACAAGCTGATCCGGGAAGTGAAAGTGATCACCCTGAAGTCCAAGCTGGTGTCCGATTTCCG
GAAGGATTTCCAGTTTTACAAAGTGCGCGAGATCAACAACTACCACCACGCCCACGACGCCTACCTGAAC
GCCGTCGTGGGAACCGCCCTGATCAAAAAGTACCCTAAGCTGGAAAGCGAGTTCGTGTACGGCGACTACA
AGGTGTACGACGTGCGGAAGATGATCGCCAAGAGCGAGCAGGAAATCGGCAAGGCTACCGCCAAGTACTT
CTTCTACAGCAACATCATGAACTTTTTCAAGACCGAGATTACCCTGGCCAACGGCGAGATCCGGAAGCGG
CCTCTGATCGAGACAAACGGCGAAACCGGGGAGATCGTGTGGGATAAGGGCCGGGATTTTGCCACCGTGC
GGAAAGTGCTGAGCATGCCCCAAGTGAATATCGTGAAAAAGACCGAGGTGCAGACAGGCGGCTTCAGCAA
AGAGTCTATCCTGCCCAAGAGGAACAGCGATAAGCTGATCGCCAGAAAGAAGGACTGGGACCCTAAGAAG
TACGGCGGCTTCGACAGCCCCACCGTGGCCTATTCTGTGCTGGTGGTGGCCAAAGTGGAAAAGGGCAAGT
CCAAGAAACTGAAGAGTGTGAAAGAGCTGCTGGGGATCACCATCATGGAAAGAAGCAGCTTCGAGAAGAA
TCCCATCGACTTTCTGGAAGCCAAGGGCTACAAAGAAGTGAAAAAGGACCTGATCATCAAGCTGCCTAAG
TACTCCCTGTTCGAGCTGGAAAACGGCCGGAAGAGAATGCTGGCCTCTGCCGGCGAACTGCAGAAGGGAA
ACGAACTGGCCCTGCCCTCCAAATATGTGAACTTCCTGTACCTGGCCAGCCACTATGAGAAGCTGAAGGG
CTCCCCCGAGGATAATGAGCAGAAACAGCTGTTTGTGGAACAGCACAAGCACTACCTGGACGAGATCATC
GAGCAGATCAGCGAGTTCTCCAAGAGAGTGATCCTGGCCGACGCTAATCTGGACAAAGTGCTGTCCGCCT
ACAACAAGCACCGGGATAAGCCCATCAGAGAGCAGGCCGAGAATATCATCCACCTGTTTACCCTGACCAA
TCTGGGAGCCCCTGCCGCCTTCAAGTACTTTGACACCACCATCGACCGGAAGAGGTACACCAGCACCAAA
GAGGTGCTGGACGCCACCCTGATCCACCAGAGCATCACCGGCCTGTACGAGACACGGATCGACCTGTCTC
AGCTGGGAGGCGACAAAAGGCCGGCGGCCACGAAAAAGGCCGGCCAGGCAAAAAAGAAAAAGTAAGAATT
CCTAGAGCTCGCTGATCAGCCTCGACTGTGCCTTCTAGTTGCCAGCCATCTGTTGTTTGCCCCTCCCCCG
TGCCTTCCTTGACCCTGGAAGGTGCCACTCCCACTGTCCTTTCCTAATAAAATGAGGAAATTGCATCGCA
TTGTCTGAGTAGGTGTCATTCTATTCTGGGGGGTGGGGTGGGGCAGGACAGCAAGGGGGAGGATTGGGAA
GAGAATAGCAGGCATGCTGGGGAGCGGCCGCAGGAACCCCTAGTGATGGAGTTGGCCACTCCCTCTCTGC
GCGCTCGCTCGCTCACTGAGGCCGGGCGACCAAAGGTCGCCCGACGCCCGGGCTTTGCCCGGGCGGCCTC
AGTGAGCGAGCGAGCGCGCAGCTGCCTGCAGGGGCGCCTGATGCGGTATTTTCTCCTTACGCATCTGTGC
GGTATTTCACACCGCATA
[142 nt withheld, positions 5969-6110]
C
[141 nt withheld, positions 6112-6252]
CCTTTGACGTTGGAGTCCACGTTCTTT
[37 nt withheld, positions 6280-6316]
ACCCTATCTCGGGCTATTCTTTTGATTTATAAGGGATTTTGCCGATTTCGGCCTATTGGTTAAAAAATGA
GCTGATTTAACAAAAATTTAACGCGAATTTTAACAAAATATTAACGTTTACAATTTTATGGTGCACTCTC
AGTACAATCTGCTCTGATGCCGCATAGTTAAGCCAGCCCCGACACCCGCCAACACCCGCTGACGCGCCCT
GACGGGCTTGTCTGCTCCCGGCATCCGCTTACAGACAAGCTGTGACCGTCTCCGGGAGCTGCATGTGTCA
GAGGTTTTCACCGTCATCACCGAAACGCGCGAGACGAAAGGGCCTCGTGATACGCCTATTTTTATAGGTT
AATGTCATGATAATAATGGTTTCTTAGACGTCAGGTGGCACTTTTCGGGGAAATGTGCGCGGAACCCCTA
TTTGTTTATTTTTCTAAATACATTCAAATATGTATCCGCTCATGAGACAATAACCCTGATAAATGCTTCA
ATAATATTGAAAAAGGAAGAGTATGAGTATTCAACATTTCCGTGTCGCCCTTATTCCCTTTTTTGCGGCA
TTTTGCCTTCCTGTTTTTGCTCACCCAGAAACGCTGGTGAAAGTAAAAGATGCTGAAGATCAGTTGGGTG
CACGAGTGGGTTACATCGAACTGGATCTCAACAGCGGTAAGATCCTTGAGAGTTTTCGCCCCGAAGAACG
TTTTCCAATGATGAGCACTTTTAAAGTTCTGCTATGTGGCGCGGTATTATCCCGTATTGACGCCGGGCAA
GAGCAACTCGGTCGCCGCATACACTATTCTCAGAATGACTTGGTTGAGTACTCACCAGTCACAGAAAAGC
ATCTTACGGATGGCATGACAGTAAGAGAATTATGCAGTGCTGCCATAACCATGAGTGATAACACTGCGGC
CAACTTACTTCTGACAACGATCGGAGGACCGAAGGAGCTAACCGCTTTTTTGCACAACATGGGGGATCAT
GTAACTCGCCTTGATCGTTGGGAACCGGAGCTGAATGAAGCCATACCAAACGACGAGCGTGACACCACGA
TGCCTGTAGCAATGGCAACAACGTTGCGCAAACTATTAACTGGCGAACTACTTACTCTAGCTTCCCGGCA
ACAATTAATAGACTGGATGGAGGCGGATAAAGTTGCAGGACCACTTCTGCGCTCGGCCCTTCCGGCTGGC
TGGTTTATTGCTGATAAATCTGGAGCCGGTGAGCGTGGAAGCCGCGGTATCATTGCAGCACTGGGGCCAG
ATGGTAAGCCCTCCCGTATCGTAGTTATCTACACGACGGGGAGTCAGGCAACTATGGATGAACGAAATAG
ACAGATCGCTGAGATAGGTGCCTCACTGATTAAGCATTGGTAACTGTCAGACCAAGTTTACTCATATATA
CTTTAGATTGATTTAAAACTTCATTTTTAATTTAAAAGGATCTAGGTGAAGATCCTTTTTGATAATCTCA
TGACCAAAATCCCTTAACGTGAGTTTTCGTTCCACTGAGCGTCAGACCCCGTAGAAAAGATCAAAGGATC
TTCTTGAGATCCTTTTTTTCTGCGCGTAATCTGCTGCTTGCAAACAAAAAAACCACCGCTACCAGCGGTG
GTTTGTTTGCCGGATCAAGAGCTACCAACTCTTTTTCCGAAGGTAACTGGCTTCAGCAGAGCGCAGATAC
CAAATACTGTCCTTCTAGTGTAGCCGTAGTTAGGCCACCACTTCAAGAACTCTGTAGCACCGCCTACATA
CCTCGCTCTGCTAATCCTGTTACCAGTGGCTGCTGCCAGTGGCGATAAGTCGTGTCTTACCGGGTTGGAC
TCAAGACGATAGTTACCGGATAAGGCGCAGCGGTCGGGCTGAACGGGGGGTTCGTGCACACAGCCCAGCT
TGGAGCGAACGACCTACACCGAACTGAGATACCTACAGCGTGAGCTATGAGAAAGCGCCACGCTTCCCGA
AGGGAGAAAGGCGGACAGGTATCCGGTAAGCGGCAGGGTCGGAACAGGAGAGCGCACGAGGGAGCTTCCA
GGGGGAAACGCCTGGTATCTTTATAGTCCTGTCGGGTTTCGCCACCTCTGACTTGAGCGTCGATTTTTGT
GATGCTCGTCAGGGGGGCGGAGCCTATGGAAAAACGCCAGCAACGCGGCCTTTTTACGGTTCCTGGCCTT
TTGCTGGCCTTTTGCTCACATGT
Features (pLannotate 1.2.2; 18 found; start..end, strand, type, name):
      1..241     +  promoter       U6 promoter: RNA polymerase III promoter for human U6 snRNA
    271..346     +  misc_RNA       gRNA scaffold: guide RNA scaffold for the Streptococcus pyogenes CRISPR/Cas9 system
    353..396     +  misc_RNA       gRNA scaffold (fragment): guide RNA scaffold for the Streptococcus pyogenes CRISPR/Cas9 system
    443..728     +  enhancer       CMV enhancer: human cytomegalovirus immediate early enhancer; contains an 18-bp deletion relative to the standard CMV enhancer
    730..1007    +  promoter       chicken β-actin promoter: No description available
   1008..1236    +  intron         hybrid intron: hybrid between chicken β-actin (CBA) and minute virus of mice (MMV) introns (Gray et al., 2011)
   1374..2975    +  CDS            Cas9(N): N-terminal portion of Streptococcus pyogenes Cas9 (Zetsche et al., 2015)
   2976..5474    +  CDS            Cas9(C): C-terminal portion of Streptococcus pyogenes Cas9 (Zetsche et al., 2015)
   5475..5522    +  CDS            nucleoplasmin NLS: bipartite nuclear localization signal from nucleoplasmin
   5556..5667    +  polyA_signal   bGH poly(A) signal: bovine growth hormone polyadenylation signal
   5772..5912    +  repeat_region  AAV2 ITR: inverted terminal repeat of adeno-associated virus serotype 2 inverted
   5917..5968    -  misc_feature   bom (fragment): basis of mobility region from pBR322
   5987..6367    +  rep_origin     M13 ori (sequence partly withheld): M13 bacteriophage origin of replication; arrow indicates direction of (+) strand synthesis
   6443..6492    -  misc_feature   bom (fragment): basis of mobility region from pBR322
   6594..6629    -  CDS            rop (fragment): Rop protein, which maintains plasmids at low copy number; rop
   6724..6828    +  promoter       AmpR promoter: bla
   6829..7689    +  CDS            AmpR: β-lactamase; bla; confers resistance to ampicillin, carbenicillin, and related antibiotics
   7860..8448    +  rep_origin     ori: high-copy-number ColE1/pMB1/pBR322/pUC origin of replication
