>Addgene plasmid #156450 | pX330-EN1082_Rad21_STOP | addgene full sequence | sequence record 310240 | Addgene NGS Result
GAGGGCCTATTTCCCATGATTCCTTCATATTTGCATATACGATACAAGGCTGTTAGAGAGATAATTGGAA
TTAATTTGACTGTAAACACAAAGATATTAGTACAAAATACGTGACGTAGAAAGTAATAATTTCTTGGGTA
GTTTGCAGTTTTAAAATTATGTTTTAAAATGGACTATCATATGCTTACCGTAACTTGAAAGTATTTCGAT
TTCTTGGCTTTATATATCTTGTGGAAAGGACGAAACACCGCCACGGTTCCATATTATCTGGTTTTAGAGC
TAGAAATAGCAAGTTAAAATAAGGCTAGTCCGTTATCAACTTGAAAAAGTGGCACCGAGTCGGTGCTTTT
TTGTTTTAGAGCTAGAAATAGCAAGTTAAAATAAGGCTAGTCCGTTTTTAGCGCGTGCGCCAATTCTGCA
GACAAATGGCTCTAGAGGTACCCGTTACATAACTTACGGTAAATGGCCCGCCTGGCTGACCGCCCAACGA
CCCCCGCCCATTGACGTCAATAGTAACGCCAATAGGGACTTTCCATTGACGTCAATGGGTGGAGTATTTA
CGGTAAACTGCCCACTTGGCAGTACATCAAGTGTATCATATGCCAAGTACGCCCCCTATTGACGTCAATG
ACGGTAAATGGCCCGCCTGGCATTGTGCCCAGTACATGACCTTATGGGACTTTCCTACTTGGCAGTACAT
CTACGTATTAGTCATCGCTATTACCATGGTCGAGGTGAGCCCCACGTTCTGCTTCACTCTCCCCATCTCC
CCCCCCTCCCCACCCCCAATTTTGTATTTATTTATTTTTTAATTATTTTGTGCAGCGATGGGGGCGGGGG
GGGGGGGGGGGCGCGCGCCRGGSGGGGGGGGGGGGGGSGGGGGGSGGGGSGGGGSGAGGCGGAGAGGTGC
GGCGGCAGCCAATCAGAGCGGCGCGCTCCGAAAGTTTCCTTTTATGGCGAGGCGGCGGCGGCGGCGGCCC
TATAAAAAGCGAAGCGCGCGGCGGGCGGGAGTCGCTGCGCGCTGCCTTCGCCCCGTGCCCCGCTCCGCCG
CCGCCTCGCGCCGCCCGCCCCGGCTCTGACTGACCGCGTTACTCCCACAGGTGAGCGGGCGGGACGGCCC
TTCTCCTCCGGGCTGTAATTAGCTGAGCAAGAGGTAAGGGTTTAAGGGATGGTTGGTTGGTGGGGTATTA
ATGTTTAATTACCTGGAGCACCTGCCTGAAATCACTTTTTTTCAGGTTGGACCGGTGCCACCATGGACTA
TAAGGACCACGACGGAGACTACAAGGATCATGATATTGATTACAAAGACGATGACGATAAGATGGCCCCA
AAGAAGAAGCGGAAGGTCGGTATCCACGGAGTCCCAGCAGCCGACAAGAAGTACAGCATCGGCCTGGACA
TCGGCACCAACTCTGTGGGCTGGGCCGTGATCACCGACGAGTACAAGGTGCCCAGCAAGAAATTCAAGGT
GCTGGGCAACACCGACCGGCACAGCATCAAGAAGAACCTGATCGGAGCCCTGCTGTTCGACAGCGGCGAA
ACAGCCGAGGCCACCCGGCTGAAGAGAACCGCCAGAAGAAGATACACCAGACGGAAGAACCGGATCTGCT
ATCTGCAAGAGATCTTCAGCAACGAGATGGCCAAGGTGGACGACAGCTTCTTCCACAGACTGGAAGAGTC
CTTCCTGGTGGAAGAGGATAAGAAGCACGAGCGGCACCCCATCTTCGGCAACATCGTGGACGAGGTGGCC
TACCACGAGAAGTACCCCACCATCTACCACCTGAGAAAGAAACTGGTGGACAGCACCGACAAGGCCGACC
TGCGGCTGATCTATCTGGCCCTGGCCCACATGATCAAGTTCCGGGGCCACTTCCTGATCGAGGGCGACCT
GAACCCCGACAACAGCGACGTGGACAAGCTGTTCATCCAGCTGGTGCAGACCTACAACCAGCTGTTCGAG
GAAAACCCCATCAACGCCAGCGGCGTGGACGCCAAGGCCATCCTGTCTGCCAGACTGAGCAAGAGCAGAC
GGCTGGAAAATCTGATCGCCCAGCTGCCCGGCGAGAAGAAGAATGGCCTGTTCGGAAACCTGATTGCCCT
GAGCCTGGGCCTGACCCCCAACTTCAAGAGCAACTTCGACCTGGCCGAGGATGCCAAACTGCAGCTGAGC
AAGGACACCTACGACGACGACCTGGACAACCTGCTGGCCCAGATCGGCGACCAGTACGCCGACCTGTTTC
TGGCCGCCAAGAACCTGTCCGACGCCATCCTGCTGAGCGACATCCTGAGAGTGAACACCGAGATCACCAA
GGCCCCCCTGAGCGCCTCTATGATCAAGAGATACGACGAGCACCACCAGGACCTGACCCTGCTGAAAGCT
CTCGTGCGGCAGCAGCTGCCTGAGAAGTACAAAGAGATTTTCTTCGACCAGAGCAAGAACGGCTACGCCG
GCTACATTGACGGCGGAGCCAGCCAGGAAGAGTTCTACAAGTTCATCAAGCCCATCCTGGAAAAGATGGA
CGGCACCGAGGAACTGCTCGTGAAGCTGAACAGAGAGGACCTGCTGCGGAAGCAGCGGACCTTCGACAAC
GGCAGCATCCCCCACCAGATCCACCTGGGAGAGCTGCACGCCATTCTGCGGCGGCAGGAAGATTTTTACC
CATTCCTGAAGGACAACCGGGAAAAGATCGAGAAGATCCTGACCTTCCGCATCCCCTACTACGTGGGCCC
TCTGGCCAGGGGAAACAGCAGATTCGCCTGGATGACCAGAAAGAGCGAGGAAACCATCACCCCCTGGAAC
TTCGAGGAAGTGGTGGACAAGGGCGCTTCCGCCCAGAGCTTCATCGAGCGGATGACCAACTTCGATAAGA
ACCTGCCCAACGAGAAGGTGCTGCCCAAGCACAGCCTGCTGTACGAGTACTTCACCGTGTATAACGAGCT
GACCAAAGTGAAATACGTGACCGAGGGAATGAGAAAGCCCGCCTTCCTGAGCGGCGAGCAGAAAAAGGCC
ATCGTGGACCTGCTGTTCAAGACCAACCGGAAAGTGACCGTGAAGCAGCTGAAAGAGGACTACTTCAAGA
AAATCGAGTGCTTCGACTCCGTGGAAATCTCCGGCGTGGAAGATCGGTTCAACGCCTCCCTGGGCACATA
CCACGATCTGCTGAAAATTATCAAGGACAAGGACTTCCTGGACAATGAGGAAAACGAGGACATTCTGGAA
GATATCGTGCTGACCCTGACACTGTTTGAGGACAGAGAGATGATCGAGGAACGGCTGAAAACCTATGCCC
ACCTGTTCGACGACAAAGTGATGAAGCAGCTGAAGCGGCGGAGATACACCGGCTGGGGCAGGCTGAGCCG
GAAGCTGATCAACGGCATCCGGGACAAGCAGTCCGGCAAGACAATCCTGGATTTCCTGAAGTCCGACGGC
TTCGCCAACAGAAACTTCATGCAGCTGATCCACGACGACAGCCTGACCTTTAAAGAGGACATCCAGAAAG
CCCAGGTGTCCGGCCAGGGCGATAGCCTGCACGAGCACATTGCCAATCTGGCCGGCAGCCCCGCCATTAA
GAAGGGCATCCTGCAGACAGTGAAGGTGGTGGACGAGCTCGTGAAAGTGATGGGCCGGCACAAGCCCGAG
AACATCGTGATCGAAATGGCCAGAGAGAACCAGACCACCCAGAAGGGACAGAAGAACAGCCGCGAGAGAA
TGAAGCGGATCGAAGAGGGCATCAAAGAGCTGGGCAGCCAGATCCTGAAAGAACACCCCGTGGAAAACAC
CCAGCTGCAGAACGAGAAGCTGTACCTGTACTACCTGCAGAATGGGCGGGATATGTACGTGGACCAGGAA
CTGGACATCAACCGGCTGTCCGACTACGATGTGGACCATATCGTGCCTCAGAGCTTTCTGAAGGACGACT
CCATCGACAACAAGGTGCTGACCAGAAGCGACAAGAACCGGGGCAAGAGCGACAACGTGCCCTCCGAAGA
GGTCGTGAAGAAGATGAAGAACTACTGGCGGCAGCTGCTGAACGCCAAGCTGATTACCCAGAGAAAGTTC
GACAATCTGACCAAGGCCGAGAGAGGCGGCCTGAGCGAACTGGATAAGGCCGGCTTCATCAAGAGACAGC
TGGTGGAAACCCGGCAGATCACAAAGCACGTGGCACAGATCCTGGACTCCCGGATGAACACTAAGTACGA
CGAGAATGACAAGCTGATCCGGGAAGTGAAAGTGATCACCCTGAAGTCCAAGCTGGTGTCCGATTTCCGG
AAGGATTTCCAGTTTTACAAAGTGCGCGAGATCAACAACTACCACCACGCCCACGACGCCTACCTGAACG
CCGTCGTGGGAACCGCCCTGATCAAAAAGTACCCTAAGCTGGAAAGCGAGTTCGTGTACGGCGACTACAA
GGTGTACGACGTGCGGAAGATGATCGCCAAGAGCGAGCAGGAAATCGGCAAGGCTACCGCCAAGTACTTC
TTCTACAGCAACATCATGAACTTTTTCAAGACCGAGATTACCCTGGCCAACGGCGAGATCCGGAAGCGGC
CTCTGATCGAGACAAACGGCGAAACCGGGGAGATCGTGTGGGATAAGGGCCGGGATTTTGCCACCGTGCG
GAAAGTGCTGAGCATGCCCCAAGTGAATATCGTGAAAAAGACCGAGGTGCAGACAGGCGGCTTCAGCAAA
GAGTCTATCCTGCCCAAGAGGAACAGCGATAAGCTGATCGCCAGAAAGAAGGACTGGGACCCTAAGAAGT
ACGGCGGCTTCGACAGCCCCACCGTGGCCTATTCTGTGCTGGTGGTGGCCAAAGTGGAAAAGGGCAAGTC
CAAGAAACTGAAGAGTGTGAAAGAGCTGCTGGGGATCACCATCATGGAAAGAAGCAGCTTCGAGAAGAAT
CCCATCGACTTTCTGGAAGCCAAGGGCTACAAAGAAGTGAAAAAGGACCTGATCATCAAGCTGCCTAAGT
ACTCCCTGTTCGAGCTGGAAAACGGCCGGAAGAGAATGCTGGCCTCTGCCGGCGAACTGCAGAAGGGAAA
CGAACTGGCCCTGCCCTCCAAATATGTGAACTTCCTGTACCTGGCCAGCCACTATGAGAAGCTGAAGGGC
TCCCCCGAGGATAATGAGCAGAAACAGCTGTTTGTGGAACAGCACAAGCACTACCTGGACGAGATCATCG
AGCAGATCAGCGAGTTCTCCAAGAGAGTGATCCTGGCCGACGCTAATCTGGACAAAGTGCTGTCCGCCTA
CAACAAGCACCGGGATAAGCCCATCAGAGAGCAGGCCGAGAATATCATCCACCTGTTTACCCTGACCAAT
CTGGGAGCCCCTGCCGCCTTCAAGTACTTTGACACCACCATCGACCGGAAGAGGTACACCAGCACCAAAG
AGGTGCTGGACGCCACCCTGATCCACCAGAGCATCACCGGCCTGTACGAGACACGGATCGACCTGTCTCA
GCTGGGAGGCGACAAAAGGCCGGCGGCCACGAAAAAGGCCGGCCAGGCAAAAAAGAAAAAGTAAGAATTC
CTAGAGCTCGCTGATCAGCCTCGACTGTGCCTTCTAGTTGCCAGCCATCTGTTGTTTGCCCCTCCCCCGT
GCCTTCCTTGACCCTGGAAGGTGCCACTCCCACTGTCCTTTCCTAATAAAATGAGGAAATTGCATCGCAT
TGTCTGAGTAGGTGTCATTCTATTCTGGGGGGTGGGGTGGGGCAGGACAGCAAGGGGGAGGATTGGGAAG
AGAATAGCAGGCATGCTGGGGAGCGGCCGCAGGAACCCCTAGTGATGGAGTTGGCCACTCCCTCTCTGCG
CGCTCGCTCGCTCACTGAGGCCGGGCGACCAAAGGTCGCCCGACGCCCGGGCTTTGCCCGGGCGGCCTCA
GTGAGCGAGCGAGCGCGCAGCTGCCTGCAGGGGCGCCTGATGCGGTATTTTCTCCTTACGCATCTGTGCG
GTATTTCACACCGCATA
[95 nt withheld, positions 5968-6062]
T
[46 nt withheld, positions 6064-6109]
C
[141 nt withheld, positions 6111-6251]
CCTTTGACGTTGGAGTCCACGTTCTTT
[37 nt withheld, positions 6279-6315]
ACTCTATCTCGGGCTATTCTTTTGATTTATAAGGGATTTTGCCGATTTCGGTCTATTGGTTAAAAAATGA
GCTGATTTAACAAAAATTTAACGCGAATTTTAACAAAATATTAACGTTTACAATTTTATGGTGCACTCTC
AGTACAATCTGCTCTGATGCCGCATAGTTAAGCCAGCCCCGACACCCGCCAACACCCGCTGACGCGCCCT
GACGGGCTTGTCTGCTCCCGGCATCCGCTTACAGACAAGCTGTGACCGTCTCCGGGAGCTGCATGTGTCA
GAGGTTTTCACCGTCATCACCGAAACGCGCGAGACGAAAGGGCCTCGTGATACGCCTATTTTTATAGGTT
AATGTCATGATAATAATGGTTTCTTAGACGTCAGGTGGCACTTTTCGGGGAAATGTGCGCGGAACCCCTA
TTTGTTTATTTTTCTAAATACATTCAAATATGTATCCGCTCATGAGACAATAACCCTGATAAATGCTTCA
ATAATATTGAAAAAGGAAGAGTATGAGTATTCAACATTTCCGTGTCGCCCTTATTCCCTTTTTTGCGGCA
TTTTGCCTTCCTGTTTTTGCTCACCCAGAAACGCTGGTGAAAGTAAAAGATGCTGAAGATCAGTTGGGTG
CACGAGTGGGTTACATCGAACTGGATCTCAACAGCGGTAAGATCCTTGAGAGTTTTCGCCCCGAAGAACG
TTTTCCAATGATGAGCACTTTTAAAGTTCTGCTATGTGGCGCGGTATTATCCCGTATTGACGCCGGGCAA
GAGCAACTCGGTCGCCGCATACACTATTCTCAGAATGACTTGGTTGAGTACTCACCAGTCACAGAAAAGC
ATCTTACGGATGGCATGACAGTAAGAGAATTATGCAGTGCTGCCATAACCATGAGTGATAACACTGCGGC
CAACTTACTTCTGACAACGATCGGAGGACCGAAGGAGCTAACCGCTTTTTTGCACAACATGGGGGATCAT
GTAACTCGCCTTGATCGTTGGGAACCGGAGCTGAATGAAGCCATACCAAACGACGAGCGTGACACCACGA
TGCCTGTAGCAATGGCAACAACGTTGCGCAAACTATTAACTGGCGAACTACTTACTCTAGCTTCCCGGCA
ACAATTAATAGACTGGATGGAGGCGGATAAAGTTGCAGGACCACTTCTGCGCTCGGCCCTTCCGGCTGGC
TGGTTTATTGCTGATAAATCTGGAGCCGGTGAGCGTGGAAGCCGCGGTATCATTGCAGCACTGGGGCCAG
ATGGTAAGCCCTCCCGTATCGTAGTTATCTACACGACGGGGAGTCAGGCAACTATGGATGAACGAAATAG
ACAGATCGCTGAGATAGGTGCCTCACTGATTAAGCATTGGTAACTGTCAGACCAAGTTTACTCATATATA
CTTTAGATTGATTTAAAACTTCATTTTTAATTTAAAAGGATCTAGGTGAAGATCCTTTTTGATAATCTCA
TGACCAAAATCCCTTAACGTGAGTTTTCGTTCCACTGAGCGTCAGACCCCGTAGAAAAGATCAAAGGATC
TTCTTGAGATCCTTTTTTTCTGCGCGTAATCTGCTGCTTGCAAACAAAAAAACCACCGCTACCAGCGGTG
GTTTGTTTGCCGGATCAAGAGCTACCAACTCTTTTTCCGAAGGTAACTGGCTTCAGCAGAGCGCAGATAC
CAAATACTGTTCTTCTAGTGTAGCCGTAGTTAGGCCACCACTTCAAGAACTCTGTAGCACCGCCTACATA
CCTCGCTCTGCTAATCCTGTTACCAGTGGCTGCTGCCAGTGGCGATAAGTCGTGTCTTACCGGGTTGGAC
TCAAGACGATAGTTACCGGATAAGGCGCAGCGGTCGGGCTGAACGGGGGGTTCGTGCACACAGCCCAGCT
TGGAGCGAACGACCTACACCGAACTGAGATACCTACAGCGTGAGCTATGAGAAAGCGCCACGCTTCCCGA
AGGGAGAAAGGCGGACAGGTATCCGGTAAGCGGCAGGGTCGGAACAGGAGAGCGCACGAGGGAGCTTCCA
GGGGGAAACGCCTGGTATCTTTATAGTCCTGTCGGGTTTCGCCACCTCTGACTTGAGCGTCGATTTTTGT
GATGCTCGTCAGGGGGGCGGAGCCTATGGAAAAACGCCAGCAACGCGGCCTTTTTACGGTTCCTGGCCTT
TTGCTGGCCTTTTGCTCACATGT
Features (pLannotate 1.2.2; 18 found; start..end, strand, type, name):
      1..241     +  promoter       U6 promoter: RNA polymerase III promoter for human U6 snRNA
    271..346     +  misc_RNA       gRNA scaffold: guide RNA scaffold for the Streptococcus pyogenes CRISPR/Cas9 system
    353..396     +  misc_RNA       gRNA scaffold (fragment): guide RNA scaffold for the Streptococcus pyogenes CRISPR/Cas9 system
    443..728     +  enhancer       CMV enhancer: human cytomegalovirus immediate early enhancer; contains an 18-bp deletion relative to the standard CMV enhancer
    730..1007    +  promoter       chicken β-actin promoter: No description available
   1008..1235    +  intron         hybrid intron: hybrid between chicken β-actin (CBA) and minute virus of mice (MMV) introns (Gray et al., 2011)
   1373..2974    +  CDS            Cas9(N): N-terminal portion of Streptococcus pyogenes Cas9 (Zetsche et al., 2015)
   2975..5473    +  CDS            Cas9(C): C-terminal portion of Streptococcus pyogenes Cas9 (Zetsche et al., 2015)
   5474..5521    +  CDS            nucleoplasmin NLS: bipartite nuclear localization signal from nucleoplasmin
   5555..5666    +  polyA_signal   bGH poly(A) signal: bovine growth hormone polyadenylation signal
   5771..5911    +  repeat_region  AAV2 ITR: inverted terminal repeat of adeno-associated virus serotype 2 inverted
   5916..5967    -  misc_feature   bom (fragment): basis of mobility region from pBR322
   5986..6441    +  rep_origin     f1 ori (sequence partly withheld): f1 bacteriophage origin of replication; arrow indicates direction of (+) strand synthesis
   6442..6491    -  misc_feature   bom (fragment): basis of mobility region from pBR322
   6593..6628    -  CDS            rop (fragment): Rop protein, which maintains plasmids at low copy number; rop
   6723..6827    +  promoter       AmpR promoter: bla
   6828..7688    +  CDS            AmpR: β-lactamase; bla; confers resistance to ampicillin, carbenicillin, and related antibiotics
   7859..8447    +  rep_origin     ori: high-copy-number ColE1/pMB1/pBR322/pUC origin of replication
