[The description below was written by a language model from this plasmid's Addgene catalogue record and pLannotate feature annotations shown in this document.]
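Description:
pX330-EN1082_Rad21_STOP is a pX330-type, all-in-one CRISPR plasmid of about 8.5 kb for transient expression in mammalian cells of Streptococcus pyogenes Cas9 together with a single guide RNA directed at the stop codon region of mouse Rad21 (also known as Scc1), which encodes a cohesin subunit. It is propagated in E. coli as a high-copy plasmid through a ColE1/pUC-type origin and selected with ampicillin via the β-lactamase gene. A filamentous phage origin (annotated as f1 in one sequence record and M13 in the other) is also present, along with small remnants of pBR322 bom and rop sequences.

The plasmid carries two expression units. A human U6 RNA polymerase III promoter drives the sgRNA. The short unannotated gap between the promoter and the S. pyogenes gRNA scaffold is where the Rad21-targeting spacer would sit, although the feature tables do not label it. Downstream, a hybrid promoter made of the CMV enhancer, chicken β-actin promoter and a hybrid CBA/MVM intron drives Cas9. The annotation splits Cas9 into contiguous N- and C-terminal portions that together form one continuous coding region. Cas9 is fused at its C-terminus to a bipartite nucleoplasmin nuclear localization signal and followed by a bGH polyadenylation signal. A single AAV2 ITR lies after the cassette; with only one annotated, the plasmid is not evidently set up for AAV packaging.

The record lists no mammalian selection marker or reporter. Cutting at the stop codon is the usual approach for inserting C-terminal tags by homology-directed repair with a separate donor, but the record itself states only the targeting purpose. The depositor and sequencing-derived records differ by one nucleotide in length and otherwise agree in their annotation.
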