Addgene plasmid #156450: pX330-EN1082_Rad21_STOP
Purpose: For transient expression of Cas9 and sgRNA targeting mouse RAD21 stop codon
Depositing lab: Elphege Nora. Depositing organization: University of California, San Francisco (UCSF). Publication: Molecular basis of CTCF binding polarity in genome folding. Nora EP, Caccianini L, Fudenberg G, So K, Kameswaran V, Nagle A, Uebersohn A, Hajj B, Saux AL, Coulon A, Mirny LA, Pollard KS, Dahan M, Bruneau BG. Nat Commun. 2020 Nov 5;11(1):5612. doi: 10.1038/s41467-020-19283-x. PubMed 33154377.
Backbone
  Vector backbone: pX330-EN1082_Rad21_STOP
  Vector type: Mammalian Expression, CRISPR
Growth in bacteria
  Bacterial resistance: Ampicillin, 100 μg/mL
  Growth temperature: 37°C
  Growth strain: DH5alpha
  Copy number: High Copy
Gene/Insert
  Gene/Insert name: Cas9, RAD21 (alt name: SCC1)
  Species: M. musculus (mouse)
  Mutation: none
  Entrez Gene: Rad21 (a.k.a. SCC, SCC1, mHR21, mKIAA0078)
  Cloning method: Gibson Cloning
Terms and licenses: Academic/Nonprofit Terms; Industry Terms: Not Available to Industry
How to cite: pX330-EN1082_Rad21_STOP was a gift from Elphege Nora (Addgene plasmid # 156450 ; http://n2t.net/addgene:156450 ; RRID:Addgene_156450)
